Addgene plasmid #79845: pKA-207I10
Purpose: Expresses NLS-PpsR2-VP16-IRES-RpBphP1-mCherry-TetR under CMV promoter
Depositing lab: Vladislav Verkhusha. Depositing organization: Albert Einstein College of Medicine. Publication: A bacterial phytochrome-based optogenetic system controllable with near-infrared light. Kaberniuk AA, Shemetov AA, Verkhusha VV. Nat Methods. 2016 May 9. doi: 10.1038/nmeth.3864. PubMed 27159085.
Backbone
  Vector backbone: pIRES-mCherry
  Backbone manufacturer: Clontech
  Backbone size w/o insert (bp): 4000
  Total vector size (bp): 10100
  Modifications to backbone: IRES strength was reduced ~ 3-fold
  Vector type: Mammalian Expression
  Selectable markers: Neomycin (select with G418)
Growth in bacteria
  Bacterial resistance: Kanamycin, 50 μg/mL
  Growth temperature: 37°C
  Growth strain: DH5alpha
  Copy number: High Copy
Gene/Insert
  Gene/Insert name: NLS-PpsR2-VP16-IRESI10-BphP1-mCherry-TetR
  Species: Rhodopseudomonas palustris
  Insert size (bp): 6200
  Mutation: RpPpsR2 cysteine 439 changed to serine
  GenBank ID: KX063612 KX063613
  Promoter: CMV
  Cloning method: Restriction Enzyme; 5′ cloning site NheI (not destroyed); 3′ cloning site NotI (not destroyed)
  Sequencing primers: 5′ ggtaggcgtgtacggtgggag
Resource information
  A portion of this plasmid was derived from a plasmid made by: A RpBphP1 gene of R. palustris (NCBI Gene rpa1537) was provided by E. Giraud (Institute for Research and Development, France). A RpPpsR2 gene of R. palustris (NCBI Gene rpa1536) (accession code CAE26978) was provided by M. Papiz (Liverpool University, UK) and T. Beatty (University of British Columbia, Canada).
Terms and licenses: Academic/Nonprofit Terms; Industry Terms: Not Available to Industry
How to cite: pKA-207I10 was a gift from Vladislav Verkhusha (Addgene plasmid # 79845 ; http://n2t.net/addgene:79845 ; RRID:Addgene_79845)
