[The description below was written by a language model from this plasmid's Addgene catalogue record and pLannotate feature annotations shown in this document.]
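Description:
pKA-207I10 is a mammalian expression plasmid of about 10.1 kb built on the Clontech pIRES-mCherry backbone. It carries both halves of a near-infrared light-controlled transcription system on a single bicistronic transcript. It replicates in E. coli at high copy from a ColE1/pUC-type origin and also contains an f1 origin. A single Tn5 NeoR/KanR cassette sits downstream of tandem bacterial (bla) and SV40 early promoters and ends in an HSV TK polyadenylation signal. This cassette gives kanamycin selection in bacteria and G418 selection in mammalian cells.

The roughly 6.2 kb insert, cloned between NheI and NotI, is driven by the CMV immediate-early enhancer/promoter and terminated by an SV40 poly(A) signal. The first cistron encodes an NLS-tagged PpsR2 from Rhodopseudomonas palustris, carrying a Cys439-to-Ser substitution and fused to the herpes simplex VP16 transactivation domain. The PpsR2 portion is not annotated in the feature table, but it presumably lies in the unannotated stretch between the promoter and VP16. An EMCV IRES follows, which the depositor modified (the "I10" variant) to be about three-fold weaker, so the second cistron is translated at a lower level relative to the first. That second cistron encodes the bacterial phytochrome RpBphP1 fused to mCherry and the TetR DNA-binding protein. A short SV40 large T antigen fragment annotated after TetR may correspond to a nuclear localization signal, though the record does not say so.

According to the associated publication title, the construct belongs to a bacterial phytochrome-based optogenetic system controlled by near-infrared light. The design implies that the BphP1–PpsR2 interaction brings VP16 to TetR bound at tetO sites, activating a separately supplied tetO-driven reporter. mCherry allows the phytochrome fusion to be visualised.
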