Features (pLannotate 1.2.2; 18 found; start..end, strand, type, name):
     61..364     +  enhancer       CMV enhancer: human cytomegalovirus immediate early enhancer
    365..568     +  promoter       CMV promoter: human cytomegalovirus (CMV) immediate early promoter
   2295..2528    +  CDS            VP16 AD: transcriptional activation domain of herpes simplex virus protein VP16 (Triezenberg et al., 1988; Cousens et al., 1989); UL48
   2532..2588    +  misc_feature   MCS: multiple cloning site
   2590..3176    +  misc_feature   IRES2: internal ribosome entry site (IRES) of the encephalomyocarditis virus (EMCV)
   3189..4130    +  CDS            RpBphP1: RpBphP1 is a fluorescent protein published in 2012, derived from Rhodopseudomonas palustris.
   5424..6131    +  CDS            mCherry: mCherry is a basic (constitutively fluorescent) red fluorescent protein published in 2004, derived from Discosoma sp.. It is reported to be a very rapidly-maturing monomer with low acid sensitivity.
   6208..6823    +  CDS            TetR (fragment): tetracycline repressor TetR; tetR from transposon Tn10; TetR binds to the tetracycline operator tetO to inhibit transcription. This inhibition can be relieved by adding tetracycline or doxycycline.
   6843..6926    +  CDS            large T antigen (fragment): large T antigen from SV40 (simian virus 40)
   6949..7070    +  polyA_signal   SV40 poly(A) signal: SV40 polyadenylation signal
   7104..7532    -  rep_origin     f1 ori (sequence partly withheld): f1 bacteriophage origin of replication; arrow indicates direction of (+) strand synthesis
   7559..7663    +  promoter       AmpR promoter: bla
   7665..8022    +  promoter       SV40 promoter: SV40 enhancer and early promoter
   8057..8851    +  CDS            NeoR/KanR: aminoglycoside phosphotransferase from Tn5; aph(3')-II (or nptII); confers resistance to neomycin, kanamycin, and G418 (Geneticin®)
   8872..9024    +  CDS            ble (fragment): BLE_KLEPN - Experimental evidence at protein level: Swiss-Prot protein existence level 1. Binding protein with a strong affinity to the bleomycin family of antibiotics. Binds to CL990; an antimitotic-antibiotic compound. From Klebsiella pneumoniae.
   9083..9130    +  polyA_signal   HSV TK poly(A) signal: herpes simplex virus thymidine kinase polyadenylation signal (Cole and Stacy, 1985)
   9221..9237    -  polyA_signal   bGH poly(A) signal (fragment): bovine growth hormone polyadenylation signal
   9459..10047   +  rep_origin     ori: high-copy-number ColE1/pMB1/pBR322/pUC origin of replication
>Addgene plasmid #79845 | pKA-207I10 | depositor full sequence | sequence record 149588 | pKA-207I10 sequence 10161 bps
TAGTTATTAATAGTAATCAATTACGGGGTCATTAGTTCATAGCCCATATATGGAGTTCCGCGTTACATAA
CTTACGGTAAATGGCCCGCCTGGCTGACCGCCCAACGACCCCCGCCCATTGACGTCAATAATGACGTATG
TTCCCATAGTAACGCCAATAGGGACTTTCCATTGACGTCAATGGGTGGAGTATTTACGGTAAACTGCCCA
CTTGGCAGTACATCAAGTGTATCATATGCCAAGTACGCCCCCTATTGACGTCAATGACGGTAAATGGCCC
GCCTGGCATTATGCCCAGTACATGACCTTATGGGACTTTCCTACTTGGCAGTACATCTACGTATTAGTCA
TCGCTATTACCATGGTGATGCGGTTTTGGCAGTACATCAATGGGCGTGGATAGCGGTTTGACTCACGGGG
ATTTCCAAGTCTCCACCCCATTGACGTCAATGGGAGTTTGTTTTGGCACCAAAATCAACGGGACTTTCCA
AAATGTCGTAACAACTCCGCCCCATTGACGCAAATGGGCGGTAGGCGTGTACGGTGGGAGGTCTATATAA
GCAGAGCTGGTTTAGTGAACCGTCAGATCCGCTAGCGCCATGTCGCGGAGGCGGCACAGCTACGAGAACG
ATGGTGGACAACCTCACAAAAGGAGGAAGACGTCTCCACCGGTGGCGTCAAAGTCCGTTCATGCCGACAT
CACCCTTCTGCTCGATATGGAGGGTGTGATTCGCGAAGCCACCCTGTCTCCGACGATGGCGGCCGAGAGC
GTGGACGGTTGGCTGGGGCGTCGCTGGAGCGACATCGCCGGCGCCGAAGGCGGCGACAAGGTTCGCCGCA
TGGTCGAAGACGCCCGCCGCAGCGGCATCTCGGCTTTCCGCCAGATCAATCAGCCTTTCCCGAGCGGCGT
CGAAATCCCGATCGAATTCACCACGATGCTGCTGGGCGACCGCACCGGCATGATCGCGGTCGGCAAGAAC
ATGCAGGCGGTCACCGAGCTGCATTCCCGGCTGATCGCTGCGCAGCAGGCGATGGAGCGCGACTATTGGC
GGTTGCGTGAATTGGAGACTCGCTACCGCCTGGTGTTCGACGCTGCCGCCGATGCGGTGATGATCGTCTC
CGCCGGCGACATGCGCATCGTCGAAGCCAACCGGGCGGCGGTGAATGCGATCAGCCGCGTCGAGCGCGGC
AATGACGACCTTGCGGGGCGTGATTTCCTCGCCGAAGTGGCGGCTGCCGATCGCGATGCGGTGCGCGACA
TGCTGGCCCAGGTGCGTCAGCGCGGCACCGCACTCAGCGTCCTCGTTCATCTCGGCCGTTACGACCGCGC
CTGGATGCTGCGCGGTTCGCTGATGTCGTCCGAGCGTCGTCAGGTTTTCCTGCTGCACTTCACCCCGGTG
ACCACGACTCCCGCGATCGACGACGTCGACGATGATGCCGTGCTGCGCGGGCTGATCGATCGCATTCCCG
ACGGGTTCGTCGCACTGGATTCGGAAGGCGTCGTTCGTCACGCCAACCAGGCGTTTCTCGATCTGGTCCA
GATCGGCTCCAAGCCTGCGGCGGTCGGACGATCGCTGGGCGTCTGGATGGGTCGTCCGGGCGCCGATCTG
TCCAGCTTGCTGACGCTGCTGCGGCGCTACAAGACGGTGCGGCTGTTCCAAACGACGATCCGCGGCGAGC
TCGGCACCGAGACTGAAGTCGAGGTCTCGGCCGTCGACGGCGAGGACGACCAATACATCGGCGTTCTGAT
GCGCAATGTCGCGCGACGCCTCGACGCTGCGGACGACCACGATGCCTTGCGTCAGGCGCTCGGCCCGATC
AGCAAGCAGCTCGGGCGATCCTCGCTGCGCAAGCTGGTGAAGAACGCCGTGAGCATTGTCGAGCAGCACT
ACGTGAAGGAAGCGCTGTTGCGATCCAAGGGCAATCGCACGGCAACTGCCGAACTGCTCGGATTGAGCCG
GCAGAGCCTTTATGCAAAACTCAACAGCTACGGCTTCGACGACAAAGGTGTCGTTGCTTCTGCTGCCGAC
GGTGCAGAGGGCGCCTCAGACGACGCAGAGGATAAGCTTAGTGCTGGTGGTAGTGCTGGTGGTAGTGCTG
GTGGTAGTGCTGGTGGTAGTGCTGGTGGACCGGTCGCCACCATGGCGTACAGCCGCGCGCGTACGAAAAA
CAATTACGGGTCTACCATCGAGGGCCTGCTCGATCTCCCGGACGACGACGCCCCCGAAGAGGCGGGGCTG
GCGGCTCCGCGCCTGTCCTTTCTCCCCGCGGGACACACGCGCAGACTGTCGACGGCCCCCCCGACCGATG
TCAGCCTGGGGGACGAGCTCCACTTAGACGGCGAGGACGTGGCGATGGCGCATGCCGACGCGCTAGACGA
TTTCGATCTGGACATGTTGGGGGACGGGGATTCCCCGGGTCCGGGATTTACCCCCCACGACTCCGCCCCC
TACGGCGCTCTGGATATGGCCGACTTCGAGTTTGAGCAGATGTTTACCGATGCCCTTGGAATTGACGAGT
ACGGTGGGTAAAGATCTCGAGCTCAAGCTTCGAATTCTGCAGTCGACGGTACCGCGGGCCCGGGATCCGC
CCCTCTCCCTCCCCCCCCCCTAACGTTACTGGCCGAAGCCGCTTGGAATAAGGCCGGTGTGCGTTTGTCT
ATATGTTATTTTCCACCATATTGCCGTCTTTTGGCAATGTGAGGGCCCGGAAACCTGGCCCTGTCTTCTT
GACGAGCATTCCTAGGGGTCTTTCCCCTCTCGCCAAAGGAATGCAAGGTCTGTTGAATGTCGTGAAGGAA
GCAGTTCCTCTGGAAGCTTCTTGAAGACAAACAACGTCTGTAGCGACCCTTTGCAGGCAGCGGAACCCCC
CACCTGGCGACAGGTGCCTCTGCGGCCAAAAGCCACGTGTATAAGATACACCTGCAAAGGCGGCACAACC
CCAGTGCCACGTTGTGAGTTGGATAGTTGTGGAAAGAGTCAAATGGCTCTCCTCAAGCGTATTCAACAAG
GGGCTGAAGGATGCCCAGAAGGTACCCCATTGTATGGGATCTGATCTGGGGCCTCGGTGCACATGCTTTA
CATGTGTTTAGTCGAGGTTAAAAAAACGTCTAGGCCCCCCGAACCACGGGGACGTGGTTTTCCTTTGAAA
AACACGGTGATAATGTGGCCACAACCATGGTGACCGGTGTGGCAGGTCATGCCTCTGGCAGCCCCGCATT
CGGGACCGCCGATCTTTCGAATTGCGAACGTGAAGAGATCCACCTCGCCGGCTCGATCCAGCCGCATGGC
GCGCTTCTGGTCGTCAGCGAGCCGGATCATCGCATCATCCAGGCCAGCGCCAACGCCGCGGAATTTCTGA
ATCTCGGAAGCGTGCTCGGCGTTCCGCTCGCCGAGATCGACGGCGATCTGTTGATCAAGATCCTGCCGCA
TCTCGATCCCACCGCCGAAGGCATGCCGGTCGCGGTGCGCTGCCGGATCGGCAATCCCTCCACGGAGTAC
GACGGTCTGATGCATCGGCCTCCGGAAGGCGGGCTGATCATCGAGCTCGAACGTGCCGGCCCGCCGATCG
ATCTGTCCGGCACGCTGGCGCCGGCGCTGGAGCGGATCCGCACGGCGGGCTCGCTGCGCGCGCTGTGCGA
TGACACCGCGCTGCTGTTTCAGCAGTGCACCGGCTACGACCGGGTGATGGTGTATCGCTTCGACGAGCAG
GGCCACGGCGAAGTGTTCTCCGAGCGCCACGTGCCCGGGCTCGAATCCTATTTCGGCAACCGCTATCCGT
CGTCGGACATTCCGCAGATGGCGCGGCGGCTGTACGAGCGGCAGCGCGTCCGCGTGCTGGTCGACGTCAG
CTATCAGCCGGTGCCGCTGGAGCCGCGGCTGTCGCCGCTGACCGGGCGCGATCTCGACATGTCGGGCTGC
TTCCTGCGCTCGATGTCGCCGATCCATCTGCAGTACCTGAAGAACATGGGCGTGCGCGCCACCCTGGTGG
TGTCGCTGGTGGTCGGCGGCAAGCTGTGGGGCCTGGTTGCCTGTCACCATTATCTGCCGCGCTTCATCCA
TTTCGAGCTGCGGGCGATCTGCGAACTGCTCGCCGAAGCGATCGCGACGCGGATCACCGCGCTTGAGAGC
TTCGCGCAGAGCCAGTCGGAGCTGTTCGTGCAGCGGCTCGAACAGCGCATGATCGAAGCGATCACCCGTG
AAGGCGATTGGCGCGCAGCGATTTTCGACACCAGCCAATCGATCCTGCAGCCGCTGCACGCCGACGGTTG
CGCGCTGGTGTACGAAGACCAGATCAGGACCATCGGTGACGTACCTTCCACGCAGGATGTTCGCGAGATC
GCCGGGTGGCTCGATCGCCAGCCACGTGCGGCGGTGACCTCGACCGCGTCGCTCGGTCTCGACGTGCCGG
AGCTCGCGCATCTGACGCGGATGGCGAGCGGCGTGGTCGCGGCGCCGATTTCGGATCATCGCGGCGAGTT
TTTGATGTGGTTCCGCCCCGAGCGCGTCCACACCGTTACCTGGGGCGGCGATCTGAAGAAGCCGTTCACG
ATGGGCGATACACCGGCGGATCTGTCGCCGCGGCGCTCCTTCGCCAAATGGCATCAGGTTGTCGAAGGCA
CGTCCGATCCGTGGACGGCCGCCGATCTCGCCGCGGCTCGCACCATCGGTCAGACCGTCGCCGACATCGT
GCTGCAATTCCGCGCGGTGCGGACACTGATCGCCCGCGAACAGTACGAACAGTTTTCGTCCCAGGTGCAC
GCTTCGATGCAGCCGGTGCTGATCACCGACGCCGAAGGCCGCATCCTGCTGATGAACGACTCGTTCCGCG
ACATGTTGCCGGCGGGGTCGCCATCCGCCGTCCATCTCGACGATCTCGCCGGGTTCTTCGTCGAATCGAA
CGATTTCCTGCGCAACGTCGCCGAACTGATCGATCACGGCCGCGGGTGGCGCGGCGAAGTTCTGCTGCGC
GGCGCAGGTAATCGCCCGTTGCCGCTGGCAGTGCGCGCCGATCCGGTGACGCGCACGGAGGACCAGTCGC
TCGGCTTCGTGCTGATCTTCAGCGACGCTACCGATCGTCGCACCGCAGATGCCGCACGCACGCGTTTCCA
GGAAGGCATTCTTGCCAGCGCACGTCCCGGCGTGCGGCTCGACTCCAAGTCCGACCTCTTGCACGAGAAG
CTGCTGTCCGCGCTGGTCGAGAACGCGCAGCTTGCCGCATTGGAAATTACTTACGGCGTCGAGACCGGAC
GCATCGCCGAGCTGCTCGAAGGCGTTCGCCAGTCGATGCTGCGCACCGCCGAAGTGCTCGGCCATCTGGT
GCAGCACGCGGCGCGCACGGCCGGCAGCGACAGCTCGAGCAATGGCTCGCAGAACAAGAAGGAATTCGAT
AGTGCTGGTAGTGCTGGTAGTGCTGGTACTAGTATGGTGAGCAAGGGCGAGGAGGATAACATGGCCATCA
TCAAGGAGTTCATGCGCTTCAAGGTGCACATGGAGGGCTCCGTGAACGGCCACGAGTTCGAGATCGAGGG
CGAGGGCGAGGGCCGCCCCTACGAGGGCACCCAGACCGCCAAGCTGAAGGTGACCAAGGGTGGCCCCCTG
CCCTTCGCCTGGGACATCCTGTCCCCTCAGTTCATGTACGGCTCCAAGGCCTACGTGAAGCACCCCGCCG
ACATCCCCGACTACTTGAAGCTGTCCTTCCCCGAGGGCTTCAAGTGGGAGCGCGTGATGAACTTCGAGGA
CGGCGGCGTGGTGACCGTGACCCAGGACTCCTCCCTGCAGGACGGCGAGTTCATCTACAAGGTGAAGCTG
CGCGGCACCAACTTCCCCTCCGACGGCCCCGTAATGCAGAAGAAGACCATGGGCTGGGAGGCCTCCTCCG
AGCGGATGTACCCCGAGGACGGCGCCCTGAAGGGCGAGATCAAGCAGAGGCTGAAGCTGAAGGACGGCGG
CCACTACGACGCTGAGGTCAAGACCACCTACAAGGCCAAGAAGCCCGTGCAGCTGCCCGGCGCCTACAAC
GTCAACATCAAGTTGGACATCACCTCCCACAACGAGGACTACACCATCGTGGAACAGTACGAACGCGCCG
AGGGCCGCCACTCCACCGGCGGCATGGACGAGCTGTACAAGAGTGCTGGTGGGTCCGCCGGCGGGAGTGC
TGGCGGTAGTGCCGGCGGTAGTTCTAGAAGTGCTGGTGGGTCCATGACTAGATTAGATAAAAGTAAAGTG
ATTAACAGCGCATTAGAGCTGCTTAATGAGGTCGGAATCGAAGGTTTAACAACCCGTAAACTCGCCCAGA
AGCTAGGTGTAGAGCAGCCTACATTGTATTGGCATGTAAAAAATAAGCGGGCTTTGCTCGACGCCTTAGC
CATTGAGATGTTAGATAGGCACCATACTCACTTTTGCCCTTTAGAAGGGGAAAGCTGGCAAGATTTTTTA
CGTAATAACGCTAAAAGTTTTAGATGTGCTTTACTAAGTCATCGCGATGGAGCAAAAGTACATTTAGGTA
CACGGCCTACAGAAAAACAGTATGAAACTCTCGAAAATCAATTAGCCTTTTTATGCCAACAAGGTTTTTC
ACTAGAGAATGCATTATATGCACTCAGCGCTGTGGGGCATTTTACTTTAGGTTGCGTATTGGAAGATCAA
GAGCATCAAGTCGCTAAAGAAGAAAGGGAAACACCTACTACTGATAGTATGCCGCCATTATTACGACAAG
CTATCGAATTATTTGATCACCAAGGTGCAGAGCCAGCCTTCTTATTCGGCCTTGAATTGATCATATGCGG
ATTAGAAAAACAACTTAAATGTGAAAGTGGGTCCTAAGCGGCCGCGACTCTAGATCATAATCAGCCATAC
CACATTTGTAGAGGTTTTACTTGCTTTAAAAAACCTCCCACACCTCCCCCTGAACCTGAAACATAAAATG
AATGCAATTGTTGTTGTTAACTTGTTTATTGCAGCTTATAATGGTTACAAATAAAGCAATAGCATCACAA
ATTTCACAAATAAAGCATTTTTTTCACTGCATTCTAGTTGTGGTTTGTCCAAACTCATCAATGTATCTTA
AGGCGTAAATTGTAAGCGTTAATATTTTGTTAAAATTCGCGTTAAATTTTTGTTAAATCAGCTCATTTTT
TAACCAATAGGCCGAAATCGGCAAAATCCCTTATAAATCAAAAGAATAGACCGAGATAGGGT
[37 nt withheld, positions 7203-7239]
AAAGAACGTGGACTCCAACGTCAAAGG
[49 nt withheld, positions 7267-7315]
T
[91 nt withheld, positions 7317-7407]
G
[124 nt withheld, positions 7409-7532]
CAGGTGGCACTTTTCGGGGAAATGTGCGCGGAACCCCTATTTGTTTATTTTTCTAAATACATTCAAATAT
GTATCCGCTCATGAGACAATAACCCTGATAAATGCTTCAATAATATTGAAAAAGGAAGAGTCCTGAGGCG
GAAAGAACCAGCTGTGGAATGTGTGTCAGTTAGGGTGTGGAAAGTCCCCAGGCTCCCCAGCAGGCAGAAG
TATGCAAAGCATGCATCTCAATTAGTCAGCAACCAGGTGTGGAAAGTCCCCAGGCTCCCCAGCAGGCAGA
AGTATGCAAAGCATGCATCTCAATTAGTCAGCAACCATAGTCCCGCCCCTAACTCCGCCCATCCCGCCCC
TAACTCCGCCCAGTTCCGCCCATTCTCCGCCCCATGGCTGACTAATTTTTTTTATTTATGCAGAGGCCGA
GGCCGCCTCGGCCTCTGAGCTATTCCAGAAGTAGTGAGGAGGCTTTTTTGGAGGCCTAGGCTTTTGCAAA
GATCGATCAAGAGACAGGATGAGGATCGTTTCGCATGATTGAACAAGATGGATTGCACGCAGGTTCTCCG
GCCGCTTGGGTGGAGAGGCTATTCGGCTATGACTGGGCACAACAGACAATCGGCTGCTCTGATGCCGCCG
TGTTCCGGCTGTCAGCGCAGGGGCGCCCGGTTCTTTTTGTCAAGACCGACCTGTCCGGTGCCCTGAATGA
ACTGCAAGACGAGGCAGCGCGGCTATCGTGGCTGGCCACGACGGGCGTTCCTTGCGCAGCTGTGCTCGAC
GTTGTCACTGAAGCGGGAAGGGACTGGCTGCTATTGGGCGAAGTGCCGGGGCAGGATCTCCTGTCATCTC
ACCTTGCTCCTGCCGAGAAAGTATCCATCATGGCTGATGCAATGCGGCGGCTGCATACGCTTGATCCGGC
TACCTGCCCATTCGACCACCAAGCGAAACATCGCATCGAGCGAGCACGTACTCGGATGGAAGCCGGTCTT
GTCGATCAGGATGATCTGGACGAAGAGCATCAGGGGCTCGCGCCAGCCGAACTGTTCGCCAGGCTCAAGG
CGAGCATGCCCGACGGCGAGGATCTCGTCGTGACCCATGGCGATGCCTGCTTGCCGAATATCATGGTGGA
AAATGGCCGCTTTTCTGGATTCATCGACTGTGGCCGGCTGGGTGTGGCGGACCGCTATCAGGACATAGCG
TTGGCTACCCGTGATATTGCTGAAGAGCTTGGCGGCGAATGGGCTGACCGCTTCCTCGTGCTTTACGGTA
TCGCCGCTCCCGATTCGCAGCGCATCGCCTTCTATCGCCTTCTTGACGAGTTCTTCTGAGCGGGACTCTG
GGGTTCGAAATGACCGACCAAGCGACGCCCAACCTGCCATCACGAGATTTCGATTCCACCGCCGCCTTCT
ATGAAAGGTTGGGCTTCGGAATCGTTTTCCGGGACGCCGGCTGGATGATCCTCCAGCGCGGGGATCTCAT
GCTGGAGTTCTTCGCCCACCCTAGGGGGAGGCTAACTGAAACACGGAAGGAGACAATACCGGAAGGAACC
CGCGCTATGACGGCAATAAAAAGACAGAATAAAACGCACGGTGTTGGGTCGTTTGTTCATAAACGCGGGG
TTCGGTCCCAGGGCTGGCACTCTGTCGATACCCCACCGAGACCCCATTGGGGCCAATACGCCCGCGTTTC
TTCCTTTTCCCCACCCCACCCCCCAAGTTCGGGTGAAGGCCCAGGGCTCGCAGCCAACGTCGGGGCGGCA
GGCCCTGCCATAGCCTCAGGTTACTCATATATACTTTAGATTGATTTAAAACTTCATTTTTAATTTAAAA
GGATCTAGGTGAAGATCCTTTTTGATAATCTCATGACCAAAATCCCTTAACGTGAGTTTTCGTTCCACTG
AGCGTCAGACCCCGTAGAAAAGATCAAAGGATCTTCTTGAGATCCTTTTTTTCTGCGCGTAATCTGCTGC
TTGCAAACAAAAAAACCACCGCTACCAGCGGTGGTTTGTTTGCCGGATCAAGAGCTACCAACTCTTTTTC
CGAAGGTAACTGGCTTCAGCAGAGCGCAGATACCAAATACTGTCCTTCTAGTGTAGCCGTAGTTAGGCCA
CCACTTCAAGAACTCTGTAGCACCGCCTACATACCTCGCTCTGCTAATCCTGTTACCAGTGGCTGCTGCC
AGTGGCGATAAGTCGTGTCTTACCGGGTTGGACTCAAGACGATAGTTACCGGATAAGGCGCAGCGGTCGG
GCTGAACGGGGGGTTCGTGCACACAGCCCAGCTTGGAGCGAACGACCTACACCGAACTGAGATACCTACA
GCGTGAGCTATGAGAAAGCGCCACGCTTCCCGAAGGGAGAAAGGCGGACAGGTATCCGGTAAGCGGCAGG
GTCGGAACAGGAGAGCGCACGAGGGAGCTTCCAGGGGGAAACGCCTGGTATCTTTATAGTCCTGTCGGGT
TTCGCCACCTCTGACTTGAGCGTCGATTTTTGTGATGCTCGTCAGGGGGGCGGAGCCTATGGAAAAACGC
CAGCAACGCGGCCTTTTTACGGTTCCTGGCCTTTTGCTGGCCTTTTGCTCACATGTTCTTTCCTGCGTTA
TCCCCTGATTCTGTGGATAACCGTATTACCGCCATGCAT
