>Addgene plasmid #79845 | pKA-207I10 | addgene partial sequence | sequence record 153252 | CMV-F 5'-CGCAAATGGGCGGTAGGCGTG-3'
AGCTGGTTTAGTGAACCGTCAGATCCGCTAGCGCCATGTCGCGGAGGCGGCACAGCTACGAGAACGATGG
TGGACAACCTCACAAAAGGAGGAAGACGTCTCCACCGGTGGCGTCAAAGTCCGTTCATGCCGACATCACC
CTTCTGCTCGATATGGAGGGTGTGATTCGCGAAGCCACCCTGTCTCCGACGATGGCGGCCGAGAGCGTGG
ACGGTTGGCTGGGGCGTCGCTGGAGCGACATCGCCGGCGCCGAAGGCGGCGACAAGGTTCGCCGCATGGT
CGAAGACGCCCGCCGCAGCGGCATCTCGGCTTTCCGCCAGATCAATCAGCCTTTCCCGAGCGGCGTCGAA
ATCCCGATCGAATTCACCACGATGCTGCTGGGCGACCGCACCGGCATGATCGCGGTCGGCAAGAACATGC
AGGCGGTCACCGAGCTGCATTCCCGGCTGATCGCTGCGCAGCAGGCGATGGAGCGCGACTATTGGCGGTT
GCGTGAATTGGAGACTCGCTACCGCCTGGTGTTCGACGCTGCCGCCGATGCGGTGATGATCGTCTCCGCC
GGCGACATGCGCATCGTCGAAGCCAACCGGGCGGCGGTGAATGCGATCAGCCGCGTCGAGCGCGGCAATG
ACGACCTTGCGGGGCGTGATTTCCTCGCCGAAGTGGCGGCTGCCGATCGCGATGCGGTGCGCGACATGCT
GGCCCAGGTGCGTCAGCGCGGCACCGCACTCAGCGTCCTCGTTCATCTCGGCCGTTACGACCGCGCCTGG
ATGCTGCGCGGTTCGCTGATGTCGTCCGAGCGTCGTCAGGTT
