>Addgene plasmid #79845 | pKA-207I10 | addgene partial sequence | sequence record 153253 | mCherry-R 5'-TTGGTCACCTTCAGCTTGG-3'
GCCTCGCCCTCGCCCTCGATCTCGAACTCGTGGCCGTTCACGGAGCCCTCCATGTGCACCTTGAAGCGCA
TGAACTCCTTGATGATGGCCATGTTATCCTCCTCGCCCTTGCTCACCATACTAGTACCAGCACTACCAGC
ACTACCAGCACTATCGAATTCCTTCTTGTTCTGCGAGCCATTGCTCGAGCTGTCGCTGCCGGCCGTGCGC
GCCGCGTGCTGCACCAGATGGCCGAGCACTTCGGCGGTGCGCAGCATCGACTGGCGAACGCCTTCGAGCA
GCTCGGCGATGCGTCCGGTCTCGACGCCGTAAGTAATTTCCAATGCGGCAAGCTGCGCGTTCTCGACCAG
CGCGGACAGCAGCTTCTCGTGCAAGAGGTCGGACTTGGAGTCGAGCCGCACGCCGGGACGTGCGCTGGCA
AGAATGCCTTCCTGGAAACGCGTGCGTGCGGCATCTGCGGTGCGACGATCGGTAGCGTCGCTGAAGATCA
GCACGAAGCCGAGCGACTGGTCCTCCGTGCGCGTCACCGGATCGGCGCGCACTGCCAGCGGCAACGGGCG
ATTACCTGCGCCGCGCAGCAGAACTTCGCCGCGCCACCCGCGGCCGTGATCGATCAGTTCGGCGACGTTG
CGCAGGAAATCGTTCGATTCGACGAAGAACCCGGCGAGATCGTCGAGATGGACGGCGGATGGCGACCCCG
CCGGCAACATGTCGCGGAACGAGTCGTTCATCAGCAGGATGCGGCCTTCGGCGTCGGTGATCAGCACCGG
CTGCATCGAAGCGTGCACCTGGGACGAAAACTGTTCGTACTGTTCGCGGGCGATCAGTGTCCGCACCGCG
CG
