>Addgene plasmid #79845 | pKA-207I10 | addgene partial sequence | sequence record 155711 | SV40pA-R 5'-GAAATTTGTGATGCTATTGC-3'
ACAAGTTAACAACAACAATTGCATTCATTTTATGTTTCAGGTTCAGGGGGAGGTGTGGGAGGTTTTTTAA
AGCAAGTAAAACCTCTACAAATGTGGTATGGCTGATTATGATCTAGAGTCGCGGCCGCTTAGGACCCACT
TTCACATTTAAGTTGTTTTTCTAATCCGCATATGATCAATTCAAGGCCGAATAAGAAGGCTGGCTCTGCA
CCTTGGTGATCAAATAATTCGATAGCTTGTCGTAATAATGGCGGCATACTATCAGTAGTAGGTGTTTCCC
TTTCTTCTTTAGCGACTTGATGCTCTTGATCTTCCAATACGCAACCTAAAGTAAAATGCCCCACAGCGCT
GAGTGCATATAATGCATTCTCTAGTGAAAAACCTTGTTGGCATAAAAAGGCTAATTGATTTTCGAGAGTT
TCATACTGTTTTTCTGTAGGCCGTGTACCTAAATGTACTTTTGCTCCATCGCGATGACTTAGTAAAGCAC
ATCTAAAACTTTTAGCGTTATTACGTAAAAAATCTTGCCAGCTTTCCCCTTCTAAAGGGCAAAAGTGAGT
ATGGTGCCTATCTAACATCTCAATGGCTAAGGCGTCGAGCAAAGCCCGCTTATTTTTTACATGCCAATAC
AATGTAGGCTGCTCTACACCTAGCTTCTGGGCGAGTTTACGGGTTGTTAAACCTTCGATTCCGACCTCAT
TAAGCAGCTCTAATGCGCTGTTAATCACTTTACTTTTATCTAATCTAGTCATGGACCCACCAGCACTTCT
AGAACTACCGCCGGCACTACCGCCAGCACTCCCGCCGGCGGACCCACCAGCACTCTTGTACAGCTCGTCC
ATGCCGCCGGTGG
